Addgene plasmid #78804: pcDNA3-HA-RIPK3
Purpose: To overexpress RIPK3 in Mammalian Cells
Depositing lab: Jaewhan Song. Depositing organization: Yonsei University. Publication: CHIP controls necroptosis through ubiquitylation- and lysosome-dependent degradation of RIPK3. Seo J, Lee EW, Sung H, Seong D, Dondelinger Y, Shin J, Jeong M, Lee HK, Kim JH, Han SY, Lee C, Seong JK, Vandenabeele P, Song J. Nat Cell Biol. 2016 Mar;18(3):291-302. doi: 10.1038/ncb3314. Epub 2016 Feb 22. PubMed 26900751.
Backbone
  Vector backbone: pcDNA3-HA
  Vector type: Mammalian Expression
Growth in bacteria
  Bacterial resistance: Ampicillin, 100 μg/mL
  Growth temperature: 37°C
  Growth strain: DH5alpha
  Copy number: High Copy
Gene/Insert
  Gene/Insert name: RIPK3
  Species: H. sapiens (human)
  Entrez Gene: RIPK3 (a.k.a. RIP3)
  Promoter: CMV
  Tag / fusion protein: HA (N terminal on backbone)
  Cloning method: Restriction Enzyme; 5′ cloning site unknown (unknown if destroyed); 3′ cloning site unknown (unknown if destroyed)
  Sequencing primers: 5′ CMV-F; 3′ BGHrev
Terms and licenses: Academic/Nonprofit Terms; Industry Terms: Not Available to Industry
How to cite: pcDNA3-HA-RIPK3 was a gift from Jaewhan Song (Addgene plasmid # 78804 ; http://n2t.net/addgene:78804 ; RRID:Addgene_78804)
