[The description below was written by a language model from this plasmid's Addgene catalogue record and pLannotate feature annotations shown in this document.]
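Description:
pcDNA3-HA-RIPK3 is a mammalian expression plasmid of about 7 kb, built on a pcDNA3-HA backbone to overexpress human RIPK3 (also called RIP3), a kinase central to necroptotic cell death. It is propagated in E. coli as a high-copy plasmid through a ColE1/pUC-type origin, with selection by ampicillin via the β-lactamase gene and its native promoter. An f1 origin is also present, which permits single-stranded DNA production.

The RIPK3 coding sequence lies downstream of the human cytomegalovirus immediate-early enhancer and promoter and is followed by the bovine growth hormone polyadenylation signal, an arrangement that gives strong constitutive expression in transfected mammalian cells. According to the catalogue entry, an HA epitope supplied by the backbone is fused to the N terminus of RIPK3, allowing detection or immunoprecipitation with anti-HA antibodies. The tag is not annotated separately in the feature table, though there is unannotated sequence between the T7 promoter and the start of the RIPK3 reading frame where it would be expected to sit. T7 and SP6 promoters flank the insert and can serve for in vitro transcription or as sequencing sites. The restriction sites used for cloning are not recorded.

A second cassette, in which the SV40 early promoter drives the neomycin phosphotransferase gene followed by an SV40 polyadenylation signal, allows G418 selection of stable mammalian lines. The small bom, HIV-1 LTR, ble, lacI and lac promoter/operator annotations are short fragments that appear to be backbone remnants or partial matches rather than functional elements. The associated publication concerns regulation of necroptosis through ubiquitylation- and lysosome-dependent degradation of RIPK3.
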