Features (pLannotate 1.2.2; 21 found; start..end, strand, type, name):
     36..80      -  misc_feature   bom (fragment): basis of mobility region from pBR322
    235..614     +  enhancer       CMV enhancer: human cytomegalovirus immediate early enhancer
    615..818     +  promoter       CMV promoter: human cytomegalovirus (CMV) immediate early promoter
    814..847     +  LTR            5' LTR (truncated) (fragment): truncated 5' long terminal repeat (LTR) from HIV-1
    863..881     +  promoter       T7 promoter: promoter for bacteriophage T7 RNA polymerase
    982..2535    +  CDS            RIPK3: RIPK3_HUMAN - Also known as RIP3 From Homo sapiens (Human).
   2548..2566    -  promoter       SP6 promoter: promoter for bacteriophage SP6 RNA polymerase
   2592..2816    +  polyA_signal   bGH poly(A) signal: bovine growth hormone polyadenylation signal
   2820..2841    +  promoter       SV40 promoter (fragment): SV40 enhancer and early promoter
   2862..3290    +  rep_origin     f1 ori (sequence partly withheld): f1 bacteriophage origin of replication; arrow indicates direction of (+) strand synthesis
   3304..3634    +  promoter       SV40 promoter: SV40 enhancer and early promoter
   3701..4492    +  CDS            neo: KKA2_KLEPN - Also known as kan, nptII. Experimental evidence at protein level: Swiss-Prot protein existence level 1. Resistance to kanamycin, neomycin, paromomycin, ribostamycin, butirosin and gentamicin B. From Klebsiella pneumoniae.
   4516..4674    +  CDS            ble (fragment): BLE_KLEPN - Experimental evidence at protein level: Swiss-Prot protein existence level 1. Binding protein with a strong affinity to the bleomycin family of antibiotics. Binds to CL990; an antimitotic-antibiotic compound. From Klebsiella pneumoniae.
   4669..4790    +  polyA_signal   SV40 poly(A) signal: SV40 polyadenylation signal
   4863..4879    -  protein_bind   lac operator: The lac repressor binds to the lac operator to inhibit transcription in E. coli. This inhibition can be relieved by adding lactose or isopropyl-β-D-thiogalactopyranoside (IPTG). lac repressor encoded by lacI
   4887..4917    -  promoter       lac promoter: promoter for the E. coli lac operon
   4932..4953    -  protein_bind   CAP binding site: CAP binding activates transcription in the presence of cAMP. E. coli catabolite activator protein
   4966..5058    -  CDS            lacI (fragment): lac repressor; lacI; The lac repressor binds to the lac operator to inhibit transcription in E. coli. This inhibition can be relieved by adding lactose or isopropyl-β-D-thiogalactopyranoside (IPTG).
   5241..5829    -  rep_origin     ori: high-copy-number ColE1/pMB1/pBR322/pUC origin of replication
   6000..6860    -  CDS            AmpR: β-lactamase; bla; confers resistance to ampicillin, carbenicillin, and related antibiotics
   6861..6965    -  promoter       AmpR promoter: bla
>Addgene plasmid #78804 | pcDNA3-HA-RIPK3 | addgene full sequence | sequence record 149221 | Addgene assembled sequence
GACGGATCGGGAGATCTCCCGATCCCCTATGGTCGACTCTCAGTACAATCTGCTCTGATGCCGCATAGTT
AAGCCAGTATCTGCTCCCTGCTTGTGTGTTGGAGGTCGCTGAGTAGTGCGCGAGCAAAATTTAAGCTACA
ACAAGGCAAGGCTTGACCGACAATTGCATGAAGAATCTGCTTAGGGTTAGGCGTTTTGCGCTGCTTCGCG
ATGTACGGGCCAGATATACGCGTTGACATTGATTATTGACTAGTTATTAATAGTAATCAATTACGGGGTC
ATTAGTTCATAGCCCATATATGGAGTTCCGCGTTACATAACTTACGGTAAATGGCCCGCCTGGCTGACCG
CCCAACGACCCCCGCCCATTGACGTCAATAATGACGTATGTTCCCATAGTAACGCCAATAGGGACTTTCC
ATTGACGTCAATGGGTGGACTATTTACGGTAAACTGCCCACTTGGCAGTACATCAAGTGTATCATATGCC
AAGTACGCCCCCTATTGACGTCAATGACGGTAAATGGCCCGCCTGGCATTATGCCCAGTACATGACCTTA
TGGGACTTTCCTACTTGGCAGTACATCTACGTATTAGTCATCGCTATTACCATGGTGATGCGGTTTTGGC
AGTACATCAATGGGCGTGGATAGCGGTTTGACTCACGGGGATTTCCAAGTCTCCACCCCATTGACGTCAA
TGGGAGTTTGTTTTGGCACCAAAATCAACGGGACTTTCCAAAATGTCGTAACAACTCCGCCCCATTGACG
CAAATGGGCGGTAGGCGTGTACGGTGGGAGGTCTATATAAGCAGAGCTCTCTGGCTAACTAGAGAACCCA
CTGCTTACTGGCTTATCGAAATTAATACGACTCACTATAGGGAGACCCAAGCTTGGTACCATGGCCTCCT
ACCCTTATGATGTGCCAGATTATGCCTCTCCCGAATTCTGCAGATATCCATCACACTGGCGGCCGCTCGA
GATGTCGTGCGTCAAGTTATGGCCCAGCGGTGCCCCCGCCCCCTTGGTGTCCATCGAGGAACTGGAGAAC
CAGGAGCTCGTCGGCAAAGGCGGGTTCGGCACAGTGTTCCGGGCGCAACATAGGAAGTGGGGCTACGATG
TGGCGGTCAAGATCGTAAACTCGAAGGCGATATCCAGGGAGGTCAAGGCCATGGCAAGTCTGGATAACGA
ATTCGTGCTGCGCCTAGAAGGGGTTATCGAGAAGGTGAACTGGGACCAAGATCCCAAGCCGGCTCTGGTG
ACTAAATTCATGGAGAACGGCTCCTTGTCGGGGCTGCTGCAGTCCCAGTGCCCTCGGCCCTGGCCGCTCC
TTTGCCGCCTGCTGAAAGAAGTGGTGCTTGGGATGTTTTACCTGCACGACCAGAACCCGGTGCTCCTGCA
CCGGGACCTCAAGCCATCCAACGTCCTGCTGGACCCAGAGCTGCACGTCAAGCTGGCAGATTTTGGCCTG
TCCACATTTCAGGGAGGCTCACAGTCAGGGACAGGGTCCGGGGAGCCAGGGGGCACCCTGGGCTACTTGG
CCCCAGAACTGTTTGTTAACGTAAACCGGAAGGCCTCCACAGCCAGTGACGTCTACAGCTTCGGGATCCT
AATGTGGGCAGTGCTTGCTGGAAGAGAAGTTGAGTTGCCAACCGAACCATCACTCGTGTACGAAGCAGTG
TGCAACAGGCAGAACCGGCCTTCATTGGCTGAGCTGCCCCAAGCCGGGCCTGAGACTCCCGGCTTAGAAG
GACTGAAGGAGCTAATGCAGCTCTGCTGGAGCAGTGAGCCCAAGGACAGACCCTCCTTCCAGGAATGCCT
ACCAAAAACTGATGAAGTCTTCCAGATGGTGGAGAACAATATGAATGCTGCTGTCTCCACGGTAAAGGAT
TTCCTGTCTCAGCTCAGGAGCAGCAATAGGAGATTTTCTATCCCAGAGTCAGGCCAAGGAGGGACAGAAA
TGGATGGCTTTAGGAGAACCATAGAAAACCAGCACTCTCGTAATGATGTCATGGTTTCTGAGTGGCTAAA
CAAACTGAATCTAGAGGAGCCTCCCAGCTCTGTTCCTAAAAAATGCCCGAGCCTTACCAAGAGGAGCAGG
GCACAAGAGGAGCAGGTTCCACAAGCCTGGACAGCAGGCACATCTTCAGATTCGATGGCCCAACCTCCCC
AGACTCCAGAGACCTCAACTTTCAGAAACCAGATGCCCAGCCCTACCTCAACTGGAACACCAAGTCCTGG
ACCCCGAGGGAATCAGGGGGCTGAGAGACAAGGCATGAACTGGTCCTGCAGGACCCCGGAGCCAAATCCA
GTAACAGGGCGACCGCTCGTTAACATATACAACTGCTCTGGGGTGCAAGTTGGAGACAACAACTACTTGA
CTATGCAACAGACAACTGCCTTGCCCACATGGGGCTTGGCACCTTCGGGCAAGGGGAGGGGCTTGCAGCA
CCCCCCACCAGTAGGTTCGCAAGAAGGCCCTAAAGATCCTGAAGCCTGGAGCAGGCCACAGGGTTGGTAT
AATCATAGCGGGAAATAAGGGCCCTATTCTATAGTGTCACCTAAATGCTAGAGCTCGCTGATCAGCCTCG
ACTGTGCCTTCTAGTTGCCAGCCATCTGTTGTTTGCCCCTCCCCCGTGCCTTCCTTGACCCTGGAAGGTG
CCACTCCCACTGTCCTTTCCTAATAAAATGAGGAAATTGCATCGCATTGTCTGAGTAGGTGTCATTCTAT
TCTGGGGGGTGGGGTGGGGCAGGACAGCAAGGGGGAGGATTGGGAAGACAATAGCAGGCATGCTGGGGAT
GCGGTGGGCTCTATGGCTTCTGAGGCGGAAAGAACCAGCTGGGGCTCTAGGGGGTATCCCC
[124 nt withheld, positions 2862-2985]
C
[32 nt withheld, positions 2987-3018]
CA
[57 nt withheld, positions 3021-3077]
A
[49 nt withheld, positions 3079-3127]
CCTTTGACGTTGGAGTCCACGTTCTTT
[37 nt withheld, positions 3155-3191]
ACCCTATCTCGGTCTATTCTTTTGATTTATAAGGGATTTTGGGGATTTCGGCCTATTGGTTAAAAAATGA
GCTGATTTAACAAAAATTTAACGCGAATTAATTCTGTGGAATGTGTGTCAGTTAGGGTGTGGAAAGTCCC
CAGGCTCCCCAGGCAGGCAGAAGTATGCAAAGCATGCATCTCAATTAGTCAGCAACCAGGTGTGGAAAGT
CCCCAGGCTCCCCAGCAGGCAGAAGTATGCAAAGCATGCATCTCAATTAGTCAGCAACCATAGTCCCGCC
CCTAACTCCGCCCATCCCGCCCCTAACTCCGCCCAGTTCCGCCCATTCTCCGCCCCATGGCTGACTAATT
TTTTTTATTTATGCAGAGGCCGAGGCCGCCTCTGCCTCTGAGCTATTCCAGAAGTAGTGAGGAGGCTTTT
TTGGAGGCCTAGGCTTTTGCAAAAAGCTCCCGGGAGCTTGTATATCCATTTTCGGATCTGATCAAGAGAC
AGGATGAGGATCGTTTCGCATGATTGAACAAGATGGATTGCACGCAGGTTCTCCGGCCGCTTGGGTGGAG
AGGCTATTCGGCTATGACTGGGCACAACAGACAATCGGCTGCTCTGATGCCGCCGTGTTCCGGCTGTCAG
CGCAGGGGCGCCCGGTTCTTTTTGTCAAGACCGACCTGTCCGGTGCCCTGAATGAACTGCAGGACGAGGC
AGCGCGGCTATCGTGGCTGGCCACGACGGGCGTTCCTTGCGCAGCTGTGCTCGACGTTGTCACTGAAGCG
GGAAGGGACTGGCTGCTATTGGGCGAAGTGCCGGGGCAGGATCTCCTGTCATCTCACCTTGCTCCTGCCG
AGAAAGTATCCATCATGGCTGATGCAATGCGGCGGCTGCATACGCTTGATCCGGCTACCTGCCCATTCGA
CCACCAAGCGAAACATCGCATCGAGCGAGCACGTACTCGGATGGAAGCCGGTCTTGTCGATCAGGATGAT
CTGGACGAAGAGCATCAGGGGCTCGCGCCAGCCGAACTGTTCGCCAGGCTCAAGGCGCGCATGCCCGACG
GCGAGGATCTCGTCGTGACCCATGGCGATGCCTGCTTGCCGAATATCATGGTGGAAAATGGCCGCTTTTC
TGGATTCATCGACTGTGGCCGGCTGGGTGTGGCGGACCGCTATCAGGACATAGCGTTGGCTACCCGTGAT
ATTGCTGAAGAGCTTGGCGGCGAATGGGCTGACCGCTTCCTCGTGCTTTACGGTATCGCCGCTCCCGATT
CGCAGCGCATCGCCTTCTATCGCCTTCTTGACGAGTTCTTCTGAGCGGGACTCTGGGGTTCGAAATGACC
GACCAAGCGACGCCCAACCTGCCATCACGAGATTTCGATTCCACCGCCGCCTTCTATGAAAGGTTGGGCT
TCGGAATCGTTTTCCGGGACGCCGGCTGGATGATCCTCCAGCGCGGGGATCTCATGCTGGAGTTCTTCGC
CCACCCCAACTTGTTTATTGCAGCTTATAATGGTTACAAATAAAGCAATAGCATCACAAATTTCACAAAT
AAAGCATTTTTTTCACTGCATTCTAGTTGTGGTTTGTCCAAACTCATCAATGTATCTTATCATGTCTGTA
TACCGTCGACCTCTAGCTAGAGCTTGGCGTAATCATGGTCATAGCTGTTTCCTGTGTGAAATTGTTATCC
GCTCACAATTCCACACAACATACGAGCCGGAAGCATAAAGTGTAAAGCCTGGGGTGCCTAATGAGTGAGC
TAACTCACATTAATTGCGTTGCGCTCACTGCCCGCTTTCCAGTCGGGAAACCTGTCGTGCCAGCTGCATT
AATGAATCGGCCAACGCGCGGGGAGAGGCGGTTTGCGTATTGGGCGCTCTTCCGCTTCCTCGCTCACTGA
CTCGCTGCGCTCGGTCGTTCGGCTGCGGCGAGCGGTATCAGCTCACTCAAAGGCGGTAATACGGTTATCC
ACAGAATCAGGGGATAACGCAGGAAAGAACATGTGAGCAAAAGGCCAGCAAAAGGCCAGGAACCGTAAAA
AGGCCGCGTTGCTGGCGTTTTTCCATAGGCTCCGCCCCCCTGACGAGCATCACAAAAATCGACGCTCAAG
TCAGAGGTGGCGAAACCCGACAGGACTATAAAGATACCAGGCGTTTCCCCCTGGAAGCTCCCTCGTGCGC
TCTCCTGTTCCGACCCTGCCGCTTACCGGATACCTGTCCGCCTTTCTCCCTTCGGGAAGCGTGGCGCTTT
CTCAATGCTCACGCTGTAGGTATCTCAGTTCGGTGTAGGTCGTTCGCTCCAAGCTGGGCTGTGTGCACGA
ACCCCCCGTTCAGCCCGACCGCTGCGCCTTATCCGGTAACTATCGTCTTGAGTCCAACCCGGTAAGACAC
GACTTATCGCCACTGGCAGCAGCCACTGGTAACAGGATTAGCAGAGCGAGGTATGTAGGCGGTGCTACAG
AGTTCTTGAAGTGGTGGCCTAACTACGGCTACACTAGAAGGACAGTATTTGGTATCTGCGCTCTGCTGAA
GCCAGTTACCTTCGGAAAAAGAGTTGGTAGCTCTTGATCCGGCAAACAAACCACCGCTGGTAGCGGTGGT
TTTTTTGTTTGCAAGCAGCAGATTACGCGCAGAAAAAAAGGATCTCAAGAAGATCCTTTGATCTTTTCTA
CGGGGTCTGACGCTCAGTGGAACGAAAACTCACGTTAAGGGATTTTGGTCATGAGATTATCAAAAAGGAT
CTTCACCTAGATCCTTTTAAATTAAAAATGAAGTTTTAAATCAATCTAAAGTATATATGAGTAAACTTGG
TCTGACAGTTACCAATGCTTAATCAGTGAGGCACCTATCTCAGCGATCTGTCTATTTCGTTCATCCATAG
TTGCCTGACTCCCCGTCGTGTAGATAACTACGATACGGGAGGGCTTACCATCTGGCCCCAGTGCTGCAAT
GATACCGCGAGACCCACGCTCACCGGCTCCAGATTTATCAGCAATAAACCAGCCAGCCGGAAGGGCCGAG
CGCAGAAGTGGTCCTGCAACTTTATCCGCCTCCATCCAGTCTATTAATTGTTGCCGGGAAGCTAGAGTAA
GTAGTTCGCCAGTTAATAGTTTGCGCAACGTTGTTGCCATTGCTACAGGCATCGTGGTGTCACGCTCGTC
GTTTGGTATGGCTTCATTCAGCTCCGGTTCCCAACGATCAAGGCGAGTTACATGATCCCCCATGTTGTGC
AAAAAAGCGGTTAGCTCCTTCGGTCCTCCGATCGTTGTCAGAAGTAAGTTGGCCGCAGTGTTATCACTCA
TGGTTATGGCAGCACTGCATAATTCTCTTACTGTCATGCCATCCGTAAGATGCTTTTCTGTGACTGGTGA
GTACTCAACCAAGTCATTCTGAGAATAGTGTATGCGGCGACCGAGTTGCTCTTGCCCGGCGTCAATACGG
GATAATACCGCGCCACATAGCAGAACTTTAAAAGTGCTCATCATTGGAAAACGTTCTTCGGGGCGAAAAC
TCTCAAGGATCTTACCGCTGTTGAGATCCAGTTCGATGTAACCCACTCGTGCACCCAACTGATCTTCAGC
ATCTTTTACTTTCACCAGCGTTTCTGGGTGAGCAAAAACAGGAAGGCAAAATGCCGCAAAAAAGGGAATA
AGGGCGACACGGAAATGTTGAATACTCATACTCTTCCTTTTTCAATATTATTGAAGCATTTATCAGGGTT
ATTGTCTCATGAGCGGATACATATTTGAATGTATTTAGAAAAATAAACAAATAGGGGTTCCGCGCACATT
TCCCCGAAAAGTGCCACCTGACGTC
