>Addgene plasmid #78804 | pcDNA3-HA-RIPK3 | addgene partial sequence | sequence record 149219 | CMV-F 5'-CGCAAATGGGCGGTAGGCGTG-3'
AGCAGAGCTCTCTGGCTAACTAGAGAACCCACTGCTTACTGGCTTATCGAAATTAATACGACTCACTATA
GGGAGACCCAAGCTTGGTACCATGGCCTCCTACCCTTATGATGTGCCAGATTATGCCTCTCCCGAATTCT
GCAGATATCCATCACACTGGCGGCCGCTCGAGATGTCGTGCGTCAAGTTATGGCCCAGCGGTGCCCCCGC
CCCCTTGGTGTCCATCGAGGAACTGGAGAACCAGGAGCTCGTCGGCAAAGGCGGGTTCGGCACAGTGTTC
CGGGCGCAACATAGGAAGTGGGGCTACGATGTGGCGGTCAAGATCGTAAACTCGAAGGCGATATCCAGGG
AGGTCAAGGCCATGGCAAGTCTGGATAACGAATTCGTGCTGCGCCTAGAAGGGGTTATCGAGAAGGTGAA
CTGGGACCAAGATCCCAAGCCGGCTCTGGTGACTAAATTCATGGAGAACGGCTCCTTGTCGGGGCTGCTG
CAGTCCCAGTGCCCTCGGCCCTGGCCGCTCCTTTGCCGCCTGCTGAAAGAAGTGGTGCTTGGGATGTTTT
ACCTGCACGACCAGAACCCGGTGCTCCTGCACCGGGACCTCAAGCCATCCAACGTCCTGCTGGACCCAGA
GCTGCACGTCAAGCTGGCAGATTTTGGCCTGTCCACATTTCAGGGAGGCTCACAGTCAGGGACAGGGTCC
GGGGAGCCAGGGGGCACCCTGGGCTACTTGGCCCCAGAACTGTTTGTTAACGTAAACCGGAAGGCCTCCA
CAGCCAGTGACGTCTACAGCTTCGGGATCCTAATGTGGGCAGTGCTTGCTGGAAGAGAAGTTGAGTTGCC
AACCGAACCATCACTCGTGTACGAAGCAGTGTGCAACAGGCAGAACCGGCCTTCATTGGCTGAGCTGCCC
CAAGCCGGGCCTGA
