>Addgene plasmid #78804 | pcDNA3-HA-RIPK3 | addgene partial sequence | sequence record 149220 | BGH-rev 5'-TAGAAGGCACAGTCGAGG-3'
CTATAGAATAGGGCCCTTATTTCCCGCTATGATTATACCAACCCTGTGGCCTGCTCCAGGCTTCAGGATC
TTTAGGGCCTTCTTGCGAACCTACTGGTGGGGGGTGCTGCAAGCCCCTCCCCTTGCCCGAAGGTGCCAAG
CCCCATGTGGGCAAGGCAGTTGTCTGTTGCATAGTCAAGTAGTTGTTGTCTCCAACTTGCACCCCAGAGC
AGTTGTATATGTTAACGAGCGGTCGCCCTGTTACTGGATTTGGCTCCGGGGTCCTGCAGGACCAGTTCAT
GCCTTGTCTCTCAGCCCCCTGATTCCCTCGGGGTCCAGGACTTGGTGTTCCAGTTGAGGTAGGGCTGGGC
ATCTGGTTTCTGAAAGTTGAGGTCTCTGGAGTCTGGGGAGGTTGGGCCATCGAATCTGAAGATGTGCCTG
CTGTCCAGGCTTGTGGAACCTGCTCCTCTTGTGCCCTGCTCCTCTTGGTAAGGCTCGGGCATTTTTTAGG
AACAGAGCTGGGAGGCTCCTCTAGATTCAGTTTGTTTAGCCACTCAGAAACCATGACATCATTACGAGAG
TGCTGGTTTTCTATGGTTCTCCTAAAGCCATCCATTTCTGTCCCTCCTTGGCCTGACTCTGGGATAGAAA
ATCTCCTATTGCTGCTCCTGAGCTGAGACAGGAAATCCTTTACCGTGGAGACAGCAGCATTCATATTGTT
CTCCACCATCTGGAAGACTTCATCAGTTTTTGGTAGGCATTCCTGGAAGGAGGGTCTGTCCTTGGGCTCA
CTGCTCCAGCAGAGCTGCATTAGCTCCTTCAGTCCTTCTAAGCCGGGAGTCTCA
